Addgene plasmid #194568: pRK5-mEGFP-FOXF1-WT
Purpose: Mammalian Expression of mEGFP-FOXF1 WT Fusion Protein
Depositing lab: Denes Hnisz. Publication: Aberrant phase separation and nucleolar dysfunction in rare genetic diseases. Mensah MA, Niskanen H, Magalhaes AP, Basu S, Kircher M, Sczakiel HL, Reiter AMV, Elsner J, Meinecke P, Biskup S, Chung BHY, Dombrowsky G, Eckmann-Scholz C, Hitz MP, Hoischen A, Holterhus PM, Hulsemann W, Kahrizi K, Kalscheuer VM, Kan A, Krumbiegel M, Kurth I, Leubner J, Longardt AC, Moritz JD, Najmabadi H, Skipalova K, Snijders Blok L, Tzschach A, Wiedersberg E, Zenker M, Garcia-Cabau C, Buschow R, Salvatella X, Kraushar ML, Mundlos S, Caliebe A, Spielmann M, Horn D, Hnisz D. Nature. 2023 Feb;614(7948):564-571. doi: 10.1038/s41586-022-05682-1. Epub 2023 Feb 8. PubMed 36755093.
Backbone
  Vector backbone: pRK5
  Vector type: Mammalian Expression
Growth in bacteria
  Bacterial resistance: Ampicillin, 100 μg/mL
  Growth temperature: 37°C
  Growth strain: DH5alpha
  Copy number: High Copy
Gene/Insert
  Gene/Insert name: FOXF1
  Species: H. sapiens (human)
  Entrez Gene: FOXF1 (a.k.a. FKHL5, ACDMPV, FREAC1, MGC105125)
  Tag / fusion protein: mEGFP (N terminal on insert)
  Cloning method: Gibson Cloning
Terms and licenses: Academic/Nonprofit Terms; Industry Terms: Not Available to Industry
How to cite: pRK5-mEGFP-FOXF1-WT was a gift from Denes Hnisz (Addgene plasmid # 194568 ; http://n2t.net/addgene:194568 ; RRID:Addgene_194568)
