[The description below was written by a language model from this plasmid's Addgene catalogue record and pLannotate feature annotations shown in this document.]
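Description:
pRK5-mEGFP-FOXF1-WT is a mammalian expression plasmid of about 6.5 kb, built on the pRK5 backbone, that produces wild-type human FOXF1 fused at its N-terminus to monomeric EGFP. It is propagated in E. coli as a high-copy plasmid through a ColE1/pUC-type origin and is selected with ampicillin via the β-lactamase gene and its native promoter. The backbone also carries an M13 phage origin for single-stranded DNA production. Several short remnants are annotated as well (lacZα, lacI, rop and bom fragments, and lac promoter/operator elements); these are leftovers of the vector's ancestry rather than functional parts of the design. No mammalian selection marker is annotated. An SV40 enhancer/early promoter region lies downstream of the expression cassette, but no resistance gene follows it, so the plasmid appears suited to transient transfection.

The expression cassette is driven by the human cytomegalovirus immediate early enhancer and promoter, followed by a fragment of CMV intron A and an SP6 promoter, which could support in vitro transcription. The fluorescent protein reading frame is labelled by the automated annotation as a fragment of a related EGFP derivative, but it corresponds to the mEGFP tag named in the catalogue entry. It sits directly upstream of the complete FOXF1 coding sequence, and the transcript ends at an SV40 polyadenylation signal. A short match to an immunoglobulin heavy-chain signal sequence upstream of the tag is only a fragment and is probably residual vector sequence. FOXF1 is a forkhead transcription factor described as a probable activator of lung-specific genes. The fusion, assembled by Gibson cloning, lets the protein be visualised in live or fixed mammalian cells. The associated publication concerns aberrant phase separation and nucleolar dysfunction in rare genetic diseases, and the "WT" designation suggests this construct serves as the wild-type reference.
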