Features (pLannotate 1.2.2; 21 found; start..end, strand, type, name):
     14..393     +  enhancer       CMV enhancer: human cytomegalovirus immediate early enhancer
    394..597     +  promoter       CMV promoter: human cytomegalovirus (CMV) immediate early promoter
    733..776     +  intron         CMV intron (fragment): modified intron A from human cytomegalovirus
    828..846     +  promoter       SP6 promoter: promoter for bacteriophage SP6 RNA polymerase
    850..887     +  CDS            IgH signal sequence (fragment): signal sequence from the mouse immunoglobulin heavy chain variable region
    939..1653    +  CDS            SiriusGFP (fragment): enhanced GFP (EGFP) derivative that exhibits robust folding and enhanced photostability (Zhong et al., 2019) mammalian codon-optimized
   1659..2795    +  CDS            FOXF1: FOXF1_HUMAN - Also known as FKHL5, FREAC1. Experimental evidence at transcript level: Swiss-Prot protein existence level 2. Probable transcription activator for a number of lung- specific genes. From Homo sapiens (Human).
   2832..2966    +  polyA_signal   SV40 poly(A) signal: SV40 polyadenylation signal
   3035..3392    +  promoter       SV40 promoter: SV40 enhancer and early promoter
   3411..3565    +  CDS            lacZα (fragment): LacZα fragment of β-galactosidase; lacZ fragment
   3571..3622    -  misc_feature   bom (fragment): basis of mobility region from pBR322
   3641..4021    +  rep_origin     M13 ori (sequence partly withheld): M13 bacteriophage origin of replication; arrow indicates direction of (+) strand synthesis
   4097..4146    -  misc_feature   bom (fragment): basis of mobility region from pBR322
   4248..4283    -  CDS            rop (fragment): Rop protein, which maintains plasmids at low copy number; rop
   4378..4482    +  promoter       AmpR promoter: bla
   4483..5343    +  CDS            AmpR: β-lactamase; bla; confers resistance to ampicillin, carbenicillin, and related antibiotics
   5514..6102    +  rep_origin     ori: high-copy-number ColE1/pMB1/pBR322/pUC origin of replication
   6285..6377    +  CDS            lacI (fragment): lac repressor; lacI; The lac repressor binds to the lac operator to inhibit transcription in E. coli. This inhibition can be relieved by adding lactose or isopropyl-β-D-thiogalactopyranoside (IPTG).
   6390..6411    +  protein_bind   CAP binding site: CAP binding activates transcription in the presence of cAMP. E. coli catabolite activator protein
   6426..6456    +  promoter       lac promoter: promoter for the E. coli lac operon
   6464..6480    +  protein_bind   lac operator: The lac repressor binds to the lac operator to inhibit transcription in E. coli. This inhibition can be relieved by adding lactose or isopropyl-β-D-thiogalactopyranoside (IPTG). lac repressor encoded by lacI
>Addgene plasmid #194568 | pRK5-mEGFP-FOXF1-WT | addgene full sequence | sequence record 385202 | Addgene NGS Result
TTCGAGCTCGCCCGACATTGATTATTGACTAGTTATTAATAGTAATCAATTACGGGGTCATTAGTTCATA
GCCCATATATGGAGTTCCGCGTTACATAACTTACGGTAAATGGCCCGCCTGGCTGACCGCCCAACGACCC
CCGCCCATTGACGTCAATAATGACGTATGTTCCCATAGTAACGCCAATAGGGACTTTCCATTGACGTCAA
TGGGTGGAGTATTTACGGTAAACTGCCCACTTGGCAGTACATCAAGTGTATCATATGCCAAGTACGCCCC
CTATTGACGTCAATGACGGTAAATGGCCCGCCTGGCATTATGCCCAGTACATGACCTTATGGGACTTTCC
TACTTGGCAGTACATCTACGTATTAGTCATCGCTATTACCATGGTGATGCGGTTTTGGCAGTACATCAAT
GGGCGTGGATAGCGGTTTGACTCACGGGGATTTCCAAGTCTCCACCCCATTGACGTCAATGGGAGTTTGT
TTTGGCACCAAAATCAACGGGACTTTCCAAAATGTCGTAACAACTCCGCCCCATTGACGCAAATGGGCGG
TAGGCGTGTACGGTGGGAGGTCTATATAAGCAGAGCTCGTTTAGTGAACCGTCAGATCGCCTGGAGACGC
CATCCACGCTGTTTTGACCTCCATAGAAGACACCGGGACCGATCCAGCCTCCGCGGCCGGGAACGGTGCA
TTGGAACGCGGATTCCCCGTGCCAAGAGTGACGTAAGTACCGCCTATAGAGTCTATAGGCCCACCCCCTT
GGCTTCGTTAGAACGCGGCTACAATTAATACATAACCTTATGTATCATACACATACGATTTAGGTGACAC
TATAGAATAACATCCACTTTGCCTTTCTCTCCACAGGTGTCCACTCCCAGGTCCAACTGCACCTCGGTTC
TATCGATTGAATTCGTACCGGTGCCACCATGGTGAGCAAGGGCGAGGAGCTGTTCACCGGGGTGGTGCCC
ATCCTGGTCGAGCTGGACGGCGACGTAAACGGCCACAAGTTCAGCGTGCGCGGCGAGGGCGAGGGCGATG
CCACCAACGGCAAGCTGACCCTGAAGTTCATCTGCACCACCGGCAAGCTGCCCGTGCCCTGGCCCACCCT
CGTGACCACCCTGACCTACGGCGTGCAGTGCTTCAGCCGCTACCCCGACCACATGAAGCAGCACGACTTC
TTCAAGTCCGCCATGCCCGAAGGCTACGTCCAGGAGCGCACCATCTCCTTCAAGGACGACGGCACCTACA
AGACCCGCGCCGAGGTGAAGTTCGAGGGCGACACCCTGGTGAACCGCATCGAGCTGAAGGGCATCGACTT
CAAGGAGGACGGCAACATCCTGGGGCACAAGCTGGAGTACAACTTCAACAGCCACAACGTCTATATCACG
GCCGACAAGCAGAAGAACGGCATCAAGGCGAACTTCAAGATCCGCCACAACGTCGAGGACGGCAGCGTGC
AGCTCGCCGACCACTACCAGCAGAACACCCCCATCGGCGACGGCCCCGTGCTGCTGCCCGACAACCACTA
CCTGAGCACCCAGTCCAAGCTGAGCAAAGACCCCAACGAGAAGCGCGATCACATGGTCCTGCTGGAGTTC
GTGACCGCCGCCGGGATCACTCTCGGCATGGACGAGCTGTACACGGCGATGAGTAGCGCCCCCGAGAAAC
AACAACCACCGCATGGAGGAGGAGGAGGCGGCGGTGGTGGTGGTGGGGCTGCAATGGATCCGGCATCCAG
TGGACCCTCAAAAGCGAAGAAAACAAATGCAGGAATAAGGCGGCCTGAAAAGCCACCGTACTCTTATATT
GCCCTTATTGTGATGGCTATCCAAAGCTCTCCAACTAAAAGGCTGACCTTGTCCGAAATTTATCAATTTC
TTCAATCTAGATTTCCTTTCTTTCGAGGGAGCTATCAAGGGTGGAAGAATAGTGTCCGGCATAATTTGAG
CCTGAATGAATGTTTTATTAAATTACCAAAAGGTCTCGGCCGACCTGGGAAAGGGCATTATTGGACAATA
GATCCTGCATCAGAATTTATGTTTGAAGAAGGGTCATTCAGGCGAAGACCACGGGGATTTCGGAGAAAGT
GTCAAGCACTGAAACCGATGTATTCCATGATGAATGGCCTGGGATTTAATCATCTTCCCGATACTTATGG
TTTTCAAGGGAGCGCAGGTGGGCTTAGCTGTCCACCAAATAGTCTCGCCTTGGAAGGCGGGCTCGGGATG
ATGAATGGACATCTTCCTGGAAATGTAGATGGAATGGCTCTTCCATCTCATTCTGTCCCACATCTTCCCA
GTAATGGTGGTCATTCTTATATGGGCGGTTGTGGCGGAGCCGCCGCAGGGGAATATCCCCATCATGATAG
TTCTGTCCCGGCTTCTCCACTCCTTCCAACAGGAGCAGGCGGCGTAATGGAACCCCATGCGGTTTATTCC
GGGTCTGCTGCTGCATGGCCCCCTAGCGCCTCTGCCGCCCTGAATTCCGGAGCAAGCTACATAAAACAAC
AACCACTCTCTCCATGCAATCCGGCAGCTAATCCTTTGAGCGGGTCCCTGTCAACCCATAGCTTAGAACA
ACCCTACTTGCATCAAAATTCACATAATGCTCCCGCTGAACTCCAGGGGATACCACGCTACCATAGCCAA
TCCCCTTCTATGTGCGATCGTAAAGAATTCGTGTTTTCCTTTAATGCGATGGCAAGCTCCTCTATGCATT
CTGCGGGCGGTGGGAGCTATTATCATCAACAAGTGACTTATCAGGATATTAAACCCTGTGTTATGTAAAG
TCGACCTGCAGAAGCTTGGCCGCCATGGCCCAACTTGTTTATTGCAGCTTATAATGGTTACAAATAAAGC
AATAGCATCACAAATTTCACAAATAAAGCATTTTTTTCACTGCATTCTAGTTGTGGTTTGTCCAAACTCA
TCAATGTATCTTATCATGTCTGGATCGGGAATTAATTCGGCGCAGCACCATGGCCTGAAATAACCTCTGA
AAGAGGAACTTGGTTAGGTACCTTCTGAGGCGGAAAGAACCAGCTGTGGAATGTGTGTCAGTTAGGGTGT
GGAAAGTCCCCAGGCTCCCCAGCAGGCAGAAGTATGCAAAGCATGCATCTCAATTAGTCAGCAACCAGGT
GTGGAAAGTCCCCAGGCTCCCCAGCAGGCAGAAGTATGCAAAGCATGCATCTCAATTAGTCAGCAACCAT
AGTCCCGCCCCTAACTCCGCCCATCCCGCCCCTAACTCCGCCCAGTTCCGCCCATTCTCCGCCCCATGGC
TGACTAATTTTTTTTATTTATGCAGAGGCCGAGGCCGCCTCGGCCTCTGAGCTATTCCAGAAGTAGTGAG
GAGGCTTTTTTGGAGGCCTAGGCTTTTGCAAAAAGCTGTTAACAGCTTGGCACTGGCCGTCGTTTTACAA
CGTCGTGACTGGGAAAACCCTGGCGTTACCCAACTTAATCGCCTTGCAGCACATCCCCCTTTCGCCAGCT
GGCGTAATAGCGAAGAGGCCCGCACCGATCGCCCTTCCCAACAGTTGCGCAGCCTGAATGGCGAATGGCG
CCTGATGCGGTATTTTCTCCTTACGCATCTGTGCGGTATTTCACACCGCATA
[142 nt withheld, positions 3623-3764]
C
[141 nt withheld, positions 3766-3906]
CCTTTGACGTTGGAGTCCACGTTCTTT
[37 nt withheld, positions 3934-3970]
ACCCTATCTCGGGCTATTCTTTTGATTTATAAGGGATTTTGCCGATTTCGGCCTATTGGTTAAAAAATGA
GCTGATTTAACAAAAATTTAACGCGAATTTTAACAAAATATTAACGTTTACAATTTTATGGTGCACTCTC
AGTACAATCTGCTCTGATGCCGCATAGTTAAGCCAGCCCCGACACCCGCCAACACCCGCTGACGCGCCCT
GACGGGCTTGTCTGCTCCCGGCATCCGCTTACAGACAAGCTGTGACCGTCTCCGGGAGCTGCATGTGTCA
GAGGTTTTCACCGTCATCACCGAAACGCGCGAGACGAAAGGGCCTCGTGATACGCCTATTTTTATAGGTT
AATGTCATGATAATAATGGTTTCTTAGACGTCAGGTGGCACTTTTCGGGGAAATGTGCGCGGAACCCCTA
TTTGTTTATTTTTCTAAATACATTCAAATATGTATCCGCTCATGAGACAATAACCCTGATAAATGCTTCA
ATAATATTGAAAAAGGAAGAGTATGAGTATTCAACATTTCCGTGTCGCCCTTATTCCCTTTTTTGCGGCA
TTTTGCCTTCCTGTTTTTGCTCACCCAGAAACGCTGGTGAAAGTAAAAGATGCTGAAGATCAGTTGGGTG
CACGAGTGGGTTACATCGAACTGGATCTCAACAGCGGTAAGATCCTTGAGAGTTTTCGCCCCGAAGAACG
TTTTCCAATGATGAGCACTTTTAAAGTTCTGCTATGTGGCGCGGTATTATCCCGTATTGACGCCGGGCAA
GAGCAACTCGGTCGCCGCATACACTATTCTCAGAATGACTTGGTTGAGTACTCACCAGTCACAGAAAAGC
ATCTTACGGATGGCATGACAGTAAGAGAATTATGCAGTGCTGCCATAACCATGAGTGATAACACTGCGGC
CAACTTACTTCTGACAACGATCGGAGGACCGAAGGAGCTAACCGCTTTTTTGCACAACATGGGGGATCAT
GTAACTCGCCTTGATCGTTGGGAACCGGAGCTGAATGAAGCCATACCAAACGACGAGCGTGACACCACGA
TGCCTGTAGCAATGGCAACAACGTTGCGCAAACTATTAACTGGCGAACTACTTACTCTAGCTTCCCGGCA
ACAATTAATAGACTGGATGGAGGCGGATAAAGTTGCAGGACCACTTCTGCGCTCGGCCCTTCCGGCTGGC
TGGTTTATTGCTGATAAATCTGGAGCCGGTGAGCGTGGGTCTCGCGGTATCATTGCAGCACTGGGGCCAG
ATGGTAAGCCCTCCCGTATCGTAGTTATCTACACGACGGGGAGTCAGGCAACTATGGATGAACGAAATAG
ACAGATCGCTGAGATAGGTGCCTCACTGATTAAGCATTGGTAACTGTCAGACCAAGTTTACTCATATATA
CTTTAGATTGATTTAAAACTTCATTTTTAATTTAAAAGGATCTAGGTGAAGATCCTTTTTGATAATCTCA
TGACCAAAATCCCTTAACGTGAGTTTTCGTTCCACTGAGCGTCAGACCCCGTAGAAAAGATCAAAGGATC
TTCTTGAGATCCTTTTTTTCTGCGCGTAATCTGCTGCTTGCAAACAAAAAAACCACCGCTACCAGCGGTG
GTTTGTTTGCCGGATCAAGAGCTACCAACTCTTTTTCCGAAGGTAACTGGCTTCAGCAGAGCGCAGATAC
CAAATACTGTTCTTCTAGTGTAGCCGTAGTTAGGCCACCACTTCAAGAACTCTGTAGCACCGCCTACATA
CCTCGCTCTGCTAATCCTGTTACCAGTGGCTGCTGCCAGTGGCGATAAGTCGTGTCTTACCGGGTTGGAC
TCAAGACGATAGTTACCGGATAAGGCGCAGCGGTCGGGCTGAACGGGGGGTTCGTGCACACAGCCCAGCT
TGGAGCGAACGACCTACACCGAACTGAGATACCTACAGCGTGAGCTATGAGAAAGCGCCACGCTTCCCGA
AGGGAGAAAGGCGGACAGGTATCCGGTAAGCGGCAGGGTCGGAACAGGAGAGCGCACGAGGGAGCTTCCA
GGGGGAAACGCCTGGTATCTTTATAGTCCTGTCGGGTTTCGCCACCTCTGACTTGAGCGTCGATTTTTGT
GATGCTCGTCAGGGGGGCGGAGCCTATGGAAAAACGCCAGCAACGCGGCCTTTTTACGGTTCCTGGCCTT
TTGCTGGCCTTTTGCTCACATGTTCTTTCCTGCGTTATCCCCTGATTCTGTGGATAACCGTATTACCGCC
TTTGAGTGAGCTGATACCGCTCGCCGCAGCCGAACGACCGAGCGCAGCGAGTCAGTGAGCGAGGAAGCGG
AAGAGCGCCCAATACGCAAACCGCCTCTCCCCGCGCGTTGGCCGATTCATTAATGCAGCTGGCACGACAG
GTTTCCCGACTGGAAAGCGGGCAGTGAGCGCAACGCAATTAATGTGAGTTAGCTCACTCATTAGGCACCC
CAGGCTTTACACTTTATGCTTCCGGCTCGTATGTTGTGTGGAATTGTGAGCGGATAACAATTTCACACAG
GAAACAGCTATGACATGATTACGAATTAA
